Addgene plasmid #12911: DCT.VV.Orf223
Purpose: This plasmid was designed for screening purposes and may contain discrepancies relative to the current canonical GenBank version of the gene.
Depositing lab: Jack Bennink & Jon Yewdell. Depositing organization: National Institute of Allergy and Infectious Diseases (NIAID). Publication: Identification of poxvirus CD8+ T cell determinants to enable rational design and characterization of smallpox vaccines. Tscharke DC, Karupiah G, Zhou J, Palmore T, Irvine KR, Haeryfar SM, Williams S, Sidney J, Sette A, Bennink JR, Yewdell JW. J Exp Med. 2005 January 3; 201(1): 95–104. 10.1084/jem.20041912 PubMed 15623576.
Backbone
  Vector backbone: pcDNA 3.1D V5-His-TOPO
  Backbone manufacturer: Invitrogen
  Backbone size w/o insert (bp): 5514
  Vector type: Mammalian Expression
  Selectable markers: Neomycin (select with G418)
Growth in bacteria
  Bacterial resistance: Ampicillin, 100 μg/mL
  Growth temperature: 37°C
  Growth strain: DH5alpha
  Copy number: High Copy
Gene/Insert
  Gene/Insert name: VV.Orf223 (alt name: VV_WR_151)
  Species: Vaccinia Virus
  Insert size (bp): 441
  Cloning method: Restriction Enzyme; 5′ cloning site BamHI (not destroyed); 3′ cloning site BamHI (not destroyed)
  Sequencing primers: 5′ Universal T7
Terms and licenses: Academic/Nonprofit Terms; Industry Terms: Not Available to Industry
Depositor comments: Please see the Vaccinia kit page ( https://www.addgene.org/vvorf/ ) for more information. The kit page contains the supplemental VVOrfData spreadsheet, which includes important information about this plasmid. The plasmid and insert names provided here relate only to this library. The name of the ORF (if present) in VACV strain Copenhagen and the name of the ORF (if annotated) in VACV strain WR sequence can be found in VVOrfData spreadsheet. Please note that the amino acid sequence given for each ORF in the spreadsheet may contain some errors. Additionally, changes from the expected sequence may be present in these plasmids. Please see Addgene's quality control sequence and sequencing notes in the VVOrfData spreadsheet before ordering this plasmid.
How to cite: DCT.VV.Orf223 was a gift from Jack Bennink & Jon Yewdell (Addgene plasmid # 12911 ; http://n2t.net/addgene:12911 ; RRID:Addgene_12911)
