[The description below was written by a language model from this plasmid's Addgene catalogue record.]
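Description:
DCT.VV.Orf223 is a mammalian expression plasmid carrying a single vaccinia virus open reading frame, built on the commercial pcDNA 3.1D V5-His-TOPO backbone (about 5.5 kb without insert). It is maintained as a high-copy plasmid in E. coli under ampicillin selection, and the backbone also provides a neomycin resistance marker, so transfected mammalian cells can be selected with G418. The record gives no feature table and does not name the promoter. Vectors of the pcDNA3.1 family normally drive the insert from the CMV immediate-early promoter, with an upstream T7 promoter, which is consistent with the T7 primer listed for sequencing. This backbone normally offers C-terminal V5 and His tags, but the record does not say whether the ORF is in frame with them.

The insert is a 441 bp vaccinia virus ORF designated VV.Orf223, with the alternative name VV_WR_151. It is recorded as flanked by BamHI sites at both ends, and both sites remain intact. The plasmid and insert names are specific to this library; the corresponding ORF names in the Copenhagen and WR strains are held in a supplementary spreadsheet that accompanies the collection.

The plasmid is one member of a vaccinia ORF expression library associated with work identifying poxvirus CD8+ T cell determinants to support smallpox vaccine design and characterisation. It was made for screening rather than as a sequence-verified reference clone. The depositors caution that it may differ from the current canonical gene sequence and that the available quality-control sequencing should be checked before relying on it.
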