>Addgene plasmid #12911 | DCT.VV.Orf223 | addgene partial sequence | sequence record 19300 | T7 5'-TAATACGACTCACTATAGGG-3'
GAGCTCGGATCCGTACCCTTCACCGAATTCCAGCTGACCACCATGAACTCTCTATCAATTTTTTTTATTG
TGGTAGCGACGGCTGCGGTGTGTTTACTTTTTATCCAGGGTTACTCAATATATGAAAATTATGGCAATAT
TAAGGAATTTAATGCTACTCATGCAGCATTCGAATATTCAAAATCTATAGGTGGAACACCGGCATTAGAT
AGGAGAGTTCAAGATGTCAACGACACAATTTCTGATGTAAAGCAAAAGTGGAGATGTGTGGTTTATCCAG
GAAACGGTTTTGTATCCGCTTCCATATTTGGATTTCAGGCAGAAGTTGGACCCAATAATACTAGATCCAT
TAGAAAATTTAACACGATGCAACAATGTATAGACTTTACATTTTCTGATGTTATTAACATCGATATTTAT
AATCCATGTGTTGTACCAAATATAAATAACGCAGAGTGTCAGTTTCTAAAATCTGTACTTTAAGCAATTC
CCGGGGATCCGAATAAAGGGTCAAGACAATTCTGCAGATATCCAGCACAGTGGCGGCCGCTCGAGTCTAG
AGGGCCCGCGGTTCGAAGGTAAGCCTATCCCTAACCCTCTCCTCGGTCTCGATTCTACGCGTACCGGTCA
TCATCACCATCACCATTGAGTTTAAACCCGCTGATCAGCCTCGACTGTGCCTTCTAGTTGCCAGCCATCT
GTTGTTTGCCCCTCCCCCGTGCCTTCCTTGACCCTGGAAGGTGCCACTCCCACTGTCCTTTCCTAATAAA
ATGAGGAAATTGCATCGCATTGTC
